>Addgene plasmid #66314 | GPR126-Tango | depositor partial sequence | sequence record 113241 | empty Tango
GACGGATCGGGAGATCTCCCGATCCCCTATGGTGCACTCTCAGTACAATCTGCTCTGATGCCGCATAGTT
AAGCCAGTATCTGCTCCCTGCTTGTGTGTTGGAGGTCGCTGAGTAGTGCGCGAGCAAAATTTAAGCTACA
ACAAGGCAAGGCTTGACCGACAATTGCATGAAGAATCTGCTTAGGGTTAGGCGTTTTGCGCTGCTTCGCG
ATGTACGGGCCAGATATACGCGTTGACATTGATTATTGACTAGTTATTAATAGTAATCAATTACGGGGTC
ATTAGTTCATAGCCCATATATGGAGTTCCGCGTTACATAACTTACGGTAAATGGCCCGCCTGGCTGACCG
CCCAACGACCCCCGCCCATTGACGTCAATAATGACGTATGTTCCCATAGTAACGCCAATAGGGACTTTCC
ATTGACGTCAATGGGTGGAGTATTTACGGTAAACTGCCCACTTGGCAGTACATCAAGTGTATCATATGCC
AAGTACGCCCCCTATTGACGTCAATGACGGTAAATGGCCCGCCTGGCATTATGCCCAGTACATGACCTTA
TGGGACTTTCCTACTTGGCAGTACATCTACGTATTAGTCATCGCTATTACCATGGTGATGCGGTTTTGGC
AGTACATCAATGGGCGTGGATAGCGGTTTGACTCACGGGGATTTCCAAGTCTCCACCCCATTGACGTCAA
TGGGAGTTTGTTTTGGCACCAAAATCAACGGGACTTTCCAAAATGTCGTAACAACTCCGCCCCATTGACG
CAAATGGGCGGTAGGCGTGTACGGTGGGAGGTCTATATAAGCAGAGCTCTCTGGCTAACTAGAGAACCCA
CTGCTTACTGGCTTATCGAAATTAATACGACTCACTATAGGGAGACCCAAGCTGGCTAGCGTTTAAACTT
AAGCTTGGTACCGAGCTCGGATCCACTAGTCCAGTGTGGTGGAATTCTGCAGATATCCAGCACAGTGGCG
GCCGCGCCACCATGAAGACGATCATCGCCCTGAGCTACATCTTCTGCCTGGTATTCGCCGACTACAAGGA
CGATGATGACGCCAGCATCGATACCGGTGGACGCACCCCACCCAGCCTGGGTCCCCAAGATGAGTCCTGC
ACCACCGCCAGCTCCTCCCTGGCCAAGGACACTTCATCGACCGGTGAGAACCTGTACTTCCAGCTAAGAT
TAGATAAAAGTAAAGTGATTAACAGCGCATTAGAGCTGCTTAATGAGGTCGGAATCGAAGGTTTAACAAC
CCGTAAACTCGCCCAGAAGCTAGGTGTAGAGCAGCCTACATTGTATTGGCATGTAAAAAATAAGCGGGCT
TTGCTCGACGCCTTAGCCATTGAGATGTTAGATAGGCACCATACTCACTTTTGCCCTTTAGAAGGGGAAA
GCTGGCAAGATTTTTTACGTAATAACGCTAAAAGTTTTAGATGTGCTTTACTAAGTCATCGCGATGGAGC
AAAAGTACATTTAGGTACACGGCCTACAGAAAAACAGTATGAAACTCTCGAAAATCAATTAGCCTTTTTA
TGCCAACAAGGTTTTTCACTAGAGAATGCATTATATGCACTCAGCGCTGTGGGGCATTTTACTTTAGGTT
GCGTATTGGAAGATCAAGAGCATCAAGTCGCTAAAGAAGAAAGGGAAACACCTACTACTGATAGTATGCC
GCCATTATTACGACAAGCTATCGAATTATTTGATCACCAAGGTGCAGAGCCAGCCTTCTTATTCGGCCTT
GAATTGATCATATGCGGATTAGAAAAACAACTTAAATGTGAAAGTGGGTCCGCGTACAGCCGCGCGCGTA
CGAAAAACAATTACGGGTCTACCATCGAGGGCCTGCTCGATCTCCCGGACGACGACGCCCCCGAAGAGGC
GGGGCTGGCGGCTCCGCGCCTGTCCTTTCTCCCCGCGGGACACACGCGCAGACTGTCGACGGCCCCCCCG
ACCGATGTCAGCCTGGGGGACGAGCTCCACTTAGACGGCGAGGACGTGGCGATGGCGCATGCCGACGCGC
TAGACGATTTCGATCTGGACATGTTGGGGGACGGGGATTCCCCGGGTCCGGGATTTACCCCCCACGACTC
CGCCCCCTACGGCGCTCTGGATATGGCCGACTTCGAGTTTGAGCAGATGTTTACCGATGCCCTTGGAATT
GACGAGTACGGTGGGTAGCTCGAGTCTAGAGGGCCCGTTTAAACCCGCTGATCAGCCTCGACTGTGCCTT
CTAGTTGCCAGCCATCTGTTGTTTGCCCCTCCCCCGTGCCTTCCTTGACCCTGGAAGGTGCCACTCCCAC
TGTCCTTTCCTAATAAAATGAGGAAATTGCATCGCATTGTCTGAGTAGGTGTCATTCTATTCTGGGGGGT
GGGGTGGGGCAGGACAGCAAGGGGGAGGATTGGGAAGACAATAGCAGGCATGCTGGGGATGCGGTGGGCT
CTATGGCTTCTGAGGCGGAAAGAACCAGCTGGGGCTCTAGGGGGTATCCCC
[124 nt withheld, positions 2502-2625]
C
[91 nt withheld, positions 2627-2717]
A
[49 nt withheld, positions 2719-2767]
CCTTTGACGTTGGAGTCCACGTTCTTT
[37 nt withheld, positions 2795-2831]
ACCCTATCTCGGTCTATTCTTTTGATTTATAAGGGATTTTGCCGATTTCGGCCTATTGGTTAAAAAATGA
GCTGATTTAACAAAAATTTAACGCGAATTAATTCTGTGGAATGTGTGTCAGTTAGGGTGTGGAAAGTCCC
CAGGCTCCCCAGCAGGCAGAAGTATGCAAAGCATGCATCTCAATTAGTCAGCAACCAGGTGTGGAAAGTC
CCCAGGCTCCCCAGCAGGCAGAAGTATGCAAAGCATGCATCTCAATTAGTCAGCAACCATAGTCCCGCCC
CTAACTCCGCCCATCCCGCCCCTAACTCCGCCCAGTTCCGCCCATTCTCCGCCCCATGGCTGACTAATTT
TTTTTATTTATGCAGAGGCCGAGGCCGCCTCTGCCTCTGAGCTATTCCAGAAGTAGTGAGGAGGCTTTTT
TGGAGGCCTAGGCTTTTGCAAAAAGCTCCCGGGAGCTTGTATATCCATTTTCGGATCTGATCAAGAGACA
GGATGAGGATCGTTTCGCATGATTGAACAAGATGGATTGCACGCAGGTTCTCCGGCCGCTTGGGTGGAGA
GGCTATTCGGCTATGACTGGGCACAACAGACAATCGGCTGCTCTGATGCCGCCGTGTTCCGGCTGTCAGC
GCAGGGGCGCCCGGTTCTTTTTGTCAAGACCGACCTGTCCGGTGCCCTGAATGAACTGCAGGACGAGGCA
GCGCGGCTATCGTGGCTGGCCACGACGGGCGTTCCTTGCGCAGCTGTGCTCGACGTTGTCACTGAAGCGG
GAAGGGACTGGCTGCTATTGGGCGAAGTGCCGGGGCAGGATCTCCTGTCATCTCACCTTGCTCCTGCCGA
GAAAGTATCCATCATGGCTGATGCAATGCGGCGGCTGCATACGCTTGATCCGGCTACCTGCCCATTCGAC
CACCAAGCGAAACATCGCATCGAGCGAGCACGTACTCGGATGGAAGCCGGTCTTGTCGATCAGGATGATC
TGGACGAAGAGCATCAGGGGCTCGCGCCAGCCGAACTGTTCGCCAGGCTCAAGGCGCGCATGCCCGACGG
CGAGGATCTCGTCGTGACCCATGGCGATGCCTGCTTGCCGAATATCATGGTGGAAAATGGCCGCTTTTCT
GGATTCATCGACTGTGGCCGGCTGGGTGTGGCGGACCGCTATCAGGACATAGCGTTGGCTACCCGTGATA
TTGCTGAAGAGCTTGGCGGCGAATGGGCTGACCGCTTCCTCGTGCTTTACGGTATCGCCGCTCCCGATTC
GCAGCGCATCGCCTTCTATCGCCTTCTTGACGAGTTCTTCTGAGCGGGACTCTGGGGTTCGAAATGACCG
ACCAAGCGACGCCCAACCTGCCATCACGAGATTTCGATTCCACCGCCGCCTTCTATGAAAGGTTGGGCTT
CGGAATCGTTTTCCGGGACGCCGGCTGGATGATCCTCCAGCGCGGGGATCTCATGCTGGAGTTCTTCGCC
CACCCCAACTTGTTTATTGCAGCTTATAATGGTTACAAATAAAGCAATAGCATCACAAATTTCACAAATA
AAGCATTTTTTTCACTGCATTCTAGTTGTGGTTTGTCCAAACTCATCAATGTATCTTATCATGTCTGTAT
ACCGTCGACCTCTAGCTAGAGCTTGGCGTAATCATGGTCATAGCTGTTTCCTGTGTGAAATTGTTATCCG
CTCACAATTCCACACAACATACGAGCCGGAAGCATAAAGTGTAAAGCCTGGGGTGCCTAATGAGTGAGCT
AACTCACATTAATTGCGTTGCGCTCACTGCCCGCTTTCCAGTCGGGAAACCTGTCGTGCCAGCTGCATTA
ATGAATCGGCCAACGCGCGGGGAGAGGCGGTTTGCGTATTGGGCGCTCTTCCGCTTCCTCGCTCACTGAC
TCGCTGCGCTCGGTCGTTCGGCTGCGGCGAGCGGTATCAGCTCACTCAAAGGCGGTAATACGGTTATCCA
CAGAATCAGGGGATAACGCAGGAAAGAACATGTGAGCAAAAGGCCAGCAAAAGGCCAGGAACCGTAAAAA
GGCCGCGTTGCTGGCGTTTTTCCATAGGCTCCGCCCCCCTGACGAGCATCACAAAAATCGACGCTCAAGT
CAGAGGTGGCGAAACCCGACAGGACTATAAAGATACCAGGCGTTTCCCCCTGGAAGCTCCCTCGTGCGCT
CTCCTGTTCCGACCCTGCCGCTTACCGGATACCTGTCCGCCTTTCTCCCTTCGGGAAGCGTGGCGCTTTC
TCATAGCTCACGCTGTAGGTATCTCAGTTCGGTGTAGGTCGTTCGCTCCAAGCTGGGCTGTGTGCACGAA
CCCCCCGTTCAGCCCGACCGCTGCGCCTTATCCGGTAACTATCGTCTTGAGTCCAACCCGGTAAGACACG
ACTTATCGCCACTGGCAGCAGCCACTGGTAACAGGATTAGCAGAGCGAGGTATGTAGGCGGTGCTACAGA
GTTCTTGAAGTGGTGGCCTAACTACGGCTACACTAGAAGAACAGTATTTGGTATCTGCGCTCTGCTGAAG
CCAGTTACCTTCGGAAAAAGAGTTGGTAGCTCTTGATCCGGCAAACAAACCACCGCTGGTAGCGGTTTTT
TTGTTTGCAAGCAGCAGATTACGCGCAGAAAAAAAGGATCTCAAGAAGATCCTTTGATCTTTTCTACGGG
GTCTGACGCTCAGTGGAACGAAAACTCACGTTAAGGGATTTTGGTCATGAGATTATCAAAAAGGATCTTC
ACCTAGATCCTTTTAAATTAAAAATGAAGTTTTAAATCAATCTAAAGTATATATGAGTAAACTTGGTCTG
ACAGTTACCAATGCTTAATCAGTGAGGCACCTATCTCAGCGATCTGTCTATTTCGTTCATCCATAGTTGC
CTGACTCCCCGTCGTGTAGATAACTACGATACGGGAGGGCTTACCATCTGGCCCCAGTGCTGCAATGATA
CCGCGAGACCCACGCTCACCGGCTCCAGATTTATCAGCAATAAACCAGCCAGCCGGAAGGGCCGAGCGCA
GAAGTGGTCCTGCAACTTTATCCGCCTCCATCCAGTCTATTAATTGTTGCCGGGAAGCTAGAGTAAGTAG
TTCGCCAGTTAATAGTTTGCGCAACGTTGTTGCCATTGCTACAGGCATCGTGGTGTCACGCTCGTCGTTT
GGTATGGCTTCATTCAGCTCCGGTTCCCAACGATCAAGGCGAGTTACATGATCCCCCATGTTGTGCAAAA
AAGCGGTTAGCTCCTTCGGTCCTCCGATCGTTGTCAGAAGTAAGTTGGCCGCAGTGTTATCACTCATGGT
TATGGCAGCACTGCATAATTCTCTTACTGTCATGCCATCCGTAAGATGCTTTTCTGTGACTGGTGAGTAC
TCAACCAAGTCATTCTGAGAATAGTGTATGCGGCGACCGAGTTGCTCTTGCCCGGCGTCAATACGGGATA
ATACCGCGCCACATAGCAGAACTTTAAAAGTGCTCATCATTGGAAAACGTTCTTCGGGGCGAAAACTCTC
AAGGATCTTACCGCTGTTGAGATCCAGTTCGATGTAACCCACTCGTGCACCCAACTGATCTTCAGCATCT
TTTACTTTCACCAGCGTTTCTGGGTGAGCAAAAACAGGAAGGCAAAATGCCGCAAAAAAGGGAATAAGGG
CGACACGGAAATGTTGAATACTCATACTCTTCCTTTTTCAATATTATTGAAGCATTTATCAGGGTTATTG
TCTCATGAGCGGATACATATTTGAATGTATTTAGAAAAATAAACAAATAGGGGTTCCGCGCACATTTCCC
CGAAAAGTGCCACCTGACGTC
