>Addgene plasmid #66314 | GPR126-Tango | depositor partial sequence | sequence record 113242 | GPR126
ATGATGTTTCGGTCCGACCGCATGTGGTCATGTCACTGGAAGTGGAAGCCGTCACCACTGCTTTTCCTGT
TCGCTCTGTATATTATGTGCGTGCCCCACAGCGTCTGGGGATGCGCAAACTGTAGGGTTGTCCTGAGCAA
CCCGTCCGGGACTTTCACCTCTCCCTGCTACCCTAATGATTATCCAAACAGCCAGGCTTGTATGTGGACC
CTGCGGGCCCCAACCGGCTACATTATTCAGATTACCTTTAACGACTTCGATATAGAGGAGGCTCCAAATT
GCATCTACGATAGTCTTAGCCTTGACAATGGCGAAAGCCAGACTAAATTCTGCGGTGCAACAGCAAAGGG
CCTTAGCTTCAATAGTTCAGCTAATGAGATGCATGTGTCTTTTTCAAGCGACTTTTCAATCCAGAAAAAA
GGTTTTAATGCCTCTTACATACGCGTGGCCGTGTCTTTGAGAAACCAGAAAGTGATTCTGCCACAGACCA
GCGACGCATATCAGGTGTCTGTTGCCAAGAGTATTTCAATCCCCGAACTCAGCGCTTTTACTCTCTGTTT
CGAGGCTACAAAGGTCGGTCACGAGGACAGTGATTGGACGGCTTTCTCCTACTCTAACGCATCCTTCACG
CAGCTTCTGAGCTTCGGGAAAGCAAAATCTGGATATTTTTTGAGCATCTCCGATAGTAAGTGTCTTCTTA
ATAACGCCTTGCCCGTCAAGGAGAAAGAGGATATTTTCGCTGAGTCATTCGAGCAACTCTGCCTTGTCTG
GAACAATAGTCTGGGAAGCATTGGGGTCAATTTCAAGAGGAACTATGAAACAGTGCCATGTGACTCTACT
ATTAGCAAGGTGATACCCGGGAACGGGAAGCTTCTGCTTGGCTCTAACCAGAACGAAATCGTGTCTCTGA
AGGGAGATATCTATAATTTTAGGCTGTGGAATTTCACTATGAATGCCAAAATCCTGTCCAATCTCTCATG
TAACGTGAAGGGCAATGTCGTCGATTGGCAAAATGACTTTTGGAACATCCCCAACCTCGCCCTGAAGGCT
GAGTCAAACCTTTCATGTGGCTCTTATTTGATCCCGCTGCCCGCGGCAGAACTTGCGAGCTGTGCAGATC
TGGGCACACTTTGTCAAGCAACAGTGAATTCCCCATCAACGACCCCTCCCACCGTCACTACCAACATGCC
CGTTACTAACAGAATTGACAAGCAGCGCAATGACGGCATCATCTATAGAATCTCCGTGGTGATTCAAAAT
ATCCTGAGACACCCAGAAGTGAAGGTACAGTCCAAAGTTGCCGAATGGCTTAACAGCACCTTTCAGAACT
GGAATTATACCGTTTATGTGGTGAACATCAGCTTTCACTTGTCCGCCGGGGAGGACAAGATTAAGGTGAA
GAGGTCTTTGGAGGACGAGCCTAGACTGGTCCTCTGGGCATTGCTGGTTTATAATGCAACTAACAATACA
AACCTCGAAGGGAAGATCATCCAGCAGAAGCTCCTTAAAAATAATGAGTCTCTTGACGAGGGGCTTAGGC
TTCACACCGTTAACGTGCGCCAGCTGGGTCACTGCCTCGCCATGGAAGAACCAAAGGGATATTACTGGCC
AAGTATCCAACCCAGTGAGTATGTGCTGCCATGTCCAGATAAGCCGGGCTTTAGCGCGTCCCGCATCTGC
TTCTACAACGCTACCAATCCACTCGTGACTTATTGGGGACCAGTGGATATATCAAACTGCCTGAAAGAGG
CCAACGAAGTGGCAAACCAGATTCTTAACCTTACAGCCGACGGTCAGAACTTGACATCCGCCAATATTAC
GAACATCGTAGAGCAAGTTAAACGGATTGTGAACAAGGAAGAGAATATTGATATAACCCTGGGCAGCACT
CTTATGAATATCTTCAGCAATATCCTGAGCAGTAGCGACAGCGATCTGCTGGAATCATCATCAGAGGCGC
TCAAGACAATCGACGAATTGGCCTTCAAAATCGACCTGAATTCCACATCACACGTCAATATTACAACAAG
AAATCTGGCGCTGTCAGTTTCCTCCCTGCTCCCAGGAACCAATGCAATCTCAAATTTCTCAATTGGCCTC
CCGTCCAATAATGAGTCATATTTCCAGATGGACTTCGAGAGTGGGCAGGTTGATCCACTGGCCTCCGTCA
TCCTGCCCCCTAATCTTCTTGAGAATCTGTCACCAGAAGACTCAGTTCTGGTCAGGAGGGCCCAGTTCAC
CTTTTTCAACAAGACTGGACTTTTTCAGGACGTGGGGCCTCAGCGGAAGACACTCGTGAGCTACGTTATG
GCTTGCAGTATCGGCAATATCACAATTCAGAATCTCAAGGATCCCGTGCAGATTAAGATCAAACACACAC
GCACACAGGAAGTGCATCATCCCATTTGTGCATTCTGGGACCTCAACAAGAACAAGAGTTTTGGCGGTTG
GAATACAAGCGGGTGTGTGGCACATAGGGACTCAGACGCGTCAGAAACAGTGTGCCTGTGCAATCACTTC
ACTCATTTTGGGGTGCTTATGGATCTGCCACGGTCCGCATCTCAGCTTGACGCAAGGAATACTAAGGTCC
TGACATTTATTTCTTACATCGGGTGCGGAATTTCTGCTATATTTTCTGCCGCCACTTTGCTGACCTACGT
CGCTTTTGAGAAGCTGAGGCGAGACTATCCATCTAAGATACTGATGAATCTGAGCACCGCGCTGCTGTTC
CTCAATCTGCTGTTTCTGCTTGACGGCTGGATCACTTCATTTAACGTGGATGGTTTGTGTATCGCTGTCG
CGGTGCTGCTGCATTTTTTTCTCCTGGCCACATTCACCTGGATGGGCCTCGAAGCAATCCATATGTATAT
CGCACTGGTGAAAGTGTTCAACACCTATATCCGCCGCTATATCTTGAAATTCTGTATCATCGGCTGGGGT
CTGCCTGCCCTCGTTGTCTCAGTGGTCCTCGCAAGCAGAAATAACAACGAAGTGTATGGAAAGGAGTCCT
ACGGGAAAGAGAAGGGGGATGAGTTCTGTTGGATCCAGGACCCCGTGATTTTCTATGTGACTTGCGCGGG
CTACTTTGGAGTCATGTTCTTCCTGAACATCGCCATGTTTATCGTTGTTATGGTGCAGATATGCGGTCGG
AACGGTAAAAGGTCTAATCGGACACTCAGAGAAGAAGTTTTGCGGAACTTGCGGAGCGTGGTAAGCCTGA
CATTTTTGCTGGGGATGACATGGGGCTTCGCGTTCTTTGCCTGGGGCCCCTTGAACATCCCTTTCATGTA
CCTGTTCAGTATATTCAATTCCCTGCAAGGGCTGTTTATTTTCATCTTTCACTGTGCAATGAAAGAGAAC
GTGCAAAAACAATGGAGACGGCACCTGTGTTGCGGACGCTTCCGGCTCGCGGATAATAGCGACTGGAGCA
AGACGGCAACAAATATTATCAAGAAGAGTAGCGACAATCTCGGCAAATCACTCTCATCATCTAGCATCGG
ATCCAATTCAACTTATTTGACAAGCAAGAGTAAGAGTAGCAGTACAACCTACTTTAAGCGCAATTCACAT
ACGGACAATGTGTCTTATGAACACAGTTTTAATAAGTCAGGATCATTGCGGCAGTGCTTCCATGGGCAGG
TGCTGGTGAAAACTGGCCCCTGT
