>Addgene plasmid #66314 | GPR126-Tango | addgene partial sequence | sequence record 118399 | CMV-F 5'-CGCAAATGGGCGGTAGGCGTG-3'
CTCTCTGGCTAACTAGAGAACCCACTGCTTACTGGCTTATCGAAATTAATACGACTCACTATAGGGAGAC
CCAAGCTGGCTAGCGTTTAAACTTAAGCTTGGTACCGAGCTCGGATCCACTAGTCCAGTGTGGTGGAATT
CTGCAGATATCCAGCACAGTGGCGGCCGCGCCACCATGAAGACGATCATCGCCCTGAGCTACATCTTCTG
CCTGGTATTCGCCGACTACAAGGACGATGATGACGCCAGCATCGATATGATGTTTCGGTCCGACCGCATG
TGGTCATGTCACTGGAAGTGGAAGCCGTCACCACTGCTTTTCCTGTTCGCTCTGTATATTATGTGCGTGC
CCCACAGCGTCTGGGGATGCGCAAACTGTAGGGTTGTCCTGAGCAACCCGTCCGGGACTTTCACCTCTCC
CTGCTACCCTAATGATTATCCAAACAGCCAGGCTTGTATGTGGACCCTGCGGGCCCCAACCGGCTACATT
ATTCAGATTACCTTTAACGACTTCGATATAGAGGAGGCTCCAAATTGCATCTACGATAGTCTTAGCCTTG
ACAATGGCGAAAGCCAGACTAAATTCTGCGGTGCAACAGCAAAGGGCCTTAGCTTCAATAGTTCAGCTAA
TGAGATGCATGTGTCTTTTTCAAGCGACTTTTCAATCCAGAAAAAAGGTTTTAATGCCTCTTACATACGC
GTGGCCGTGTCTTTGAGAAACCAGAAAGTGATTCTGCCACAGACCAGCGACGCATATCAGGTGTCTGTTG
CCAAGAGTATTTCAATCCCCGAACTCAGCGCTTTTACTCTCTGTTTCGAGGCTACAAAGGTCGGTCACGA
GGACAGTGATTGGACGGCTTTCTCCTACTCTAACGCATCCTTCACGCAGCTTCTGAGCTTCGGGAAAGCA
AAATCTGGATATTTTTTGAGCATCTCC
