>Addgene plasmid #66314 | GPR126-Tango | addgene partial sequence | sequence record 118400 | Tet-R 5'-GGCGAGTTTACGGGTTGTTA-3'
CTCTATGCGCTGTTATCACTTTACTTTTATCTAATCTTAGCTGGAAGTACAGGTTCTCACCGGTCGATGA
AGTGTCCTTGGCCAGGGAGGAGCTGGCGGTGGTGCAGGACTCATCTTGGGGACCCAGGCTGGGTGGGGTG
CGTCCACCGGTATCGATACAGGGGCCAGTTTTCACCAGCACCTGCCCATGGAAGCACTGCCGCAATGATC
CTGACTTATTAAAACTGTGTTCATAAGACACATTGTCCGTATGTGAATTGCGCTTAAAGTAGGTTGTACT
GCTACTCTTACTCTTGCTTGTCAAATAAGTTGAATTGGATCCGATGCTAGATGATGAGAGTGATTTGCCG
AGATTGTCGCTACTCTTCTTGATAATATTTGTTGCCGTCTTGCTCCAGTCGCTATTATCCGCGAGCCGGA
AGCGTCCGCAACACAGGTGCCGTCTCCATTGTTTTTGCACGTTCTCTTTCATTGCACAGTGAAAGATGAA
AATAAACAGCCCTTGCAGGGAATTGAATATACTGAACAGGTACATGAAAGGGATGTTCAAGGGGCCCCAG
GCAAAGAACGCGAAGCCCCATGTCATCCCCAGCAAAAATGTCAGGCTTACCACGCTCCGCAAGTTCCGCA
AAACTTCTTCTCTGAGTGTCCGATTAGACCTTTTACCGTTCCGACCGCATATCTGCACCATAACAACGAT
AAACATGGCGATGTTCAGGAAGAACATGACTCCAAAGTAGCCCGCGCAAGTCACATAGAAAATCACGGGG
TCCTGGATCCAACAGAACTCATCCCCCTTCTCTTTCCCGTAGGACTCCTTTCCATACACTTCGTTGTTAT
TTCTGCTTGCGAGGACCACTGAGACAACGAGGGCAGGCAGACCCCAGCCGATGATACAGAATTTCAAGAT
ATAGCGGCGGATATAGGTGTTGAACACTTTCACCAGTGCGATATACATATGGATTGCTTCGAGGCCCATC
CAGGTGAATGTGGCCAGGAGAAAAAAATGCAGCA
