[The description below was written by a language model from this plasmid's Addgene catalogue record.]
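Description:
GPR126-Tango is a mammalian expression plasmid from the PRESTO-Tango collection, built on an "empty Tango" backbone of about 6.6 kb that was itself derived from pcDNA3.1(+). It is maintained in E. coli as a high-copy plasmid under ampicillin selection. It also carries a neomycin resistance marker, so transfected mammalian cells can be selected with G418. The insert is the human adhesion GPCR GPR126 (gene symbol ADGRG6), about 3.7 kb, cloned by restriction digestion with NotI at the 5′ end. It is expressed from the CMV promoter with an N-terminal FLAG tag, which can be used to detect the receptor.

The depositor comments place a tTA (tetracycline transactivator) sequence downstream of the receptor, consistent with the Tango assay design named in the purpose field. In that design, ligand activation of the receptor recruits arrestin, and this event is converted into transcriptional activation that can be read out with a reporter. The record does not itemise the other modules of the fusion, such as any protease cleavage site or added C-terminal tail, and it does not describe the reporter cell line the assay requires. The depositor also notes that most vectors in the series carry an XbaI site rather than XhoI downstream of tTA, so the identity of the 3′ cloning site in this plasmid is uncertain.

The construct is intended for parallel, arrestin-based screening of compounds across the druggable human GPCRome. It was generated under the Illuminating the Druggable Genome program, which develops tools for understudied receptors such as GPR126.
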