Addgene plasmid #66314: GPR126-Tango
Purpose: Expression of G protein-coupled receptors for PRESTO-Tango: parallel receptorome expression and screening via transcriptional output, with transcriptional activation following arrestin translocation
Depositing lab: Bryan Roth. Depositing organization: University of North Carolina at Chapel Hill. Publication: PRESTO-Tango as an open-source resource for interrogation of the druggable human GPCRome. Kroeze WK, Sassano MF, Huang XP, Lansu K, McCorvy JD, Giguere PM, Sciaky N, Roth BL. Nat Struct Mol Biol. 2015 May;22(5):362-9. doi: 10.1038/nsmb.3014. Epub 2015 Apr 20. PubMed 25895059.
Backbone
  Vector backbone: empty Tango
  Backbone size w/o insert (bp): 6632
  Vector type: Mammalian Expression
  Selectable markers: Neomycin (select with G418)
Growth in bacteria
  Bacterial resistance: Ampicillin, 100 μg/mL
  Growth temperature: 37°C
  Growth strain: DH5alpha
  Copy number: High Copy
Gene/Insert
  Gene/Insert name: GPR126
  Species: H. sapiens (human)
  Insert size (bp): 3663
  Entrez Gene: ADGRG6 (a.k.a. APG1, DREG, GPR126, LCCS9, PR126, PS1TP2, VIGR)
  Promoter: CMV
  Tag / fusion protein: FLAG (N terminal on insert)
  Cloning method: Restriction Enzyme; 5′ cloning site NotI (not destroyed); 3′ cloning site XhoI (unknown if destroyed)
  Sequencing primers: 5′ CMV-F; 3′ Tet-R
Terms and licenses: Academic/Nonprofit Terms; Industry Terms: Not Available to Industry
Depositor comments: Please note: Most of the PRESTO-Tango vectors do not contain the XhoI cut site downstream of the tTA sequence and instead carry an XbaI site. If you need to perform an XhoI digest we recommend sequencing with a forward primer at the C-terminus of tTA to determine which of the two sites is present. Suggested primer: 5-gagctccacttagacggcgagg-3. Original backbone was pcDNA3.1(+). These plasmids were generated as part of the Illuminating the Druggable Genome (IDG) program sponsored by the NIH Common Fund. The goal of this program is to identify, gather, and distribute information and resources for proteins that currently are not well-studied yet belong to commonly drug-targeted protein families: protein kinases, non-olfactory G-protein coupled receptors (GPCRs), and ion channels. The IDG program is designed to develop fundamental research tools for understudied proteins, elucidate their function, and disseminate the IDG-related resources and data to the greater scientific community.
How to cite: GPR126-Tango was a gift from Bryan Roth (Addgene plasmid # 66314 ; http://n2t.net/addgene:66314 ; RRID:Addgene_66314)
